Addgene plasmid #79595: MO70-N-Flag-hCRACR2A-isoform-a-Q604L
Purpose: Transient and retroviral expression
Depositing lab: Yousang Gwack. Depositing organization: University of California, Los Angeles (UCLA). Publication: A large Rab GTPase encoded by CRACR2A is a component of subsynaptic vesicles that transmit T cell activation signals. Srikanth S, Kim KD, Gao Y, Woo JS, Ghosh S, Calmettes G, Paz A, Abramson J, Jiang M, Gwack Y. Sci Signal. 2016 Mar 22;9(420):ra31. doi: 10.1126/scisignal.aac9171. PubMed 27016526.
Backbone
  Vector backbone: MO70
  Backbone size w/o insert (bp): 7480
  Vector type: Mammalian Expression, Retroviral
  Selectable markers: Puromycin
Growth in bacteria
  Bacterial resistance: Ampicillin, 100 μg/mL
  Growth temperature: 37°C
  Growth strain: NEB Stable
  Copy number: High Copy
Gene/Insert
  Gene/Insert name: CRACR2A-isoform-a (alt names: EFCAB4B; NM_001144958)
  Species: H. sapiens (human)
  Insert size (bp): 2196
  Mutation: Q604L
  Entrez Gene: CRACR2A (a.k.a. EFCAB4B, RAB46)
  Promoter: CMV
  Tag / fusion protein: FLAG (N terminal on backbone)
  Cloning method: Restriction Enzyme; 5′ cloning site XhoI (not destroyed); 3′ cloning site EcoRI (not destroyed)
  Sequencing primers: 5′ CMV-F; 3′ pCDH-Rev
Terms and licenses: Academic/Nonprofit Terms; Industry Terms: Not Available to Industry
How to cite: MO70-N-Flag-hCRACR2A-isoform-a-Q604L was a gift from Yousang Gwack (Addgene plasmid # 79595 ; http://n2t.net/addgene:79595 ; RRID:Addgene_79595)
