[The description below was written by a language model from this plasmid's Addgene catalogue record.]
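Description:
MO70-N-Flag-hCRACR2A-isoform-a-Q604L is a mammalian expression and retroviral vector built on the MO70 backbone (about 7.5 kb without insert), intended for either direct transient transfection or packaging into retrovirus for stable gene delivery. It is maintained in bacteria as a high-copy plasmid under ampicillin selection, and the recommended recombination-deficient host strain is consistent with the repeated viral sequences that retroviral backbones usually carry. Transfected or transduced mammalian cells can be selected with puromycin. No feature table is provided, so the replication origin, the viral elements and the arrangement driving the puromycin marker are not stated in the record.

The payload is the human CRACR2A isoform a coding sequence (also known as EFCAB4B or RAB46), an insert of roughly 2.2 kb cloned between XhoI and EcoRI sites that both remain intact. Expression is listed as driven by the CMV promoter, and a FLAG epitope supplied by the backbone is fused to the N terminus, allowing detection or immunoprecipitation with anti-FLAG reagents. The insert carries a Q604L substitution. The long isoform of CRACR2A encodes a large Rab GTPase, and a glutamine-to-leucine change at the catalytic glutamine of small GTPases generally impairs GTP hydrolysis and locks the protein in an active, GTP-bound form. The record itself does not state the functional consequence of this mutation, so that interpretation is an inference. The associated work concerns the role of this protein in vesicles that relay T cell activation signals, so the construct is suited to expressing the tagged mutant in cell lines or T cells for comparison with wild-type protein.
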