>Addgene plasmid #79595 | MO70-N-Flag-hCRACR2A-isoform-a-Q604L | addgene partial sequence | sequence record 150697 | CMV-F 5'-CGCAAATGGGCGGTAGGCGTG-3'
CAGAGCTCAATAAAAGAGCCCACAACCCCTCACTCGGCGCGCCAGTCCTCCGATAGACTGCGTCGCCCGG
GTACCCGTATTCCCAATAAAGCCTCTTGCTGTTTGCATCCGAATCGTGGACTCGCTGATCCTTGGGAGGG
TCTCCTCAGATTGATTGACTGCCCACCTCGGGGGTCTTTCATTTGGAGGTTCCACCGAGATTTGGAGACC
CCTGCCCAGGGACCACCGACCCCCCCGCCGGGAGGTAAGCTGGCCAGCGGTCGTTTCGTGTCTGTCTCTG
TCTTTGTGCGTGTTTGTGCCGGCATCTAATGTTTGCGCCTGCGTCTGTACTAGTTAGCTAACTAGCTCTG
TATCTGGCGGACCCGTGGTGGAACTGACGAGTTCTGAACACCCGGCCGCAACCCTGGGAGACGTCCCAGG
GACTTTGGGGGCCGTTTTTGTGGCCCGACCTGAGGAAGGGAGTCGATGTGGAATCCGACCCCGTCAGGAT
ATGTGGTTCTGGTAGGAGACGAGAACCTAAAACAGTTCCCGCCTCCGTCTGAATTTTTGCTTTCGGTTTG
GAACCGAAGCCGCGCGTCTTGTCTGCTGCAGCGCTGCAGCATCGTTCTGTGTTGTCTCTGTCTGACTGTG
TTTCTGTATTTGTCTGAAAATTAGGGCCAGACTGTTACCACTCCCTTAAGTTTGACCTTAGGTCACTGGA
AAGATGTCGAGCGGATCGCTCACAACCAGTCGGTAGATGTCAAGAAGAGACGTTGGGTTACCTTCTGCTC
TGCAGAATGGCCAACCTTTAACGTCGGATGGCCGCGAGACGGCACCTTTAAC
