>Addgene plasmid #79595 | MO70-N-Flag-hCRACR2A-isoform-a-Q604L | addgene partial sequence | sequence record 150698 | pCDH-rev 5'-GCATTCCTTTGGCGAGAG-3'
AGAAGACAGGGCCAGGTTTCCGGGCCCTCACATTGCCAAAAGACGGCAATATGGTGGAAAATAACCGGAA
TTACTCGCGACAATTCTCACTTGTCATCGTCGTCCTTGTAGTCAGCGGCCGCAATATCGATCTGGTTAAC
GTAGAATTCTCAGCCACAGCAGGATTTCTTCTTAGCAGGGTGGCCGACCTGAATGGTGTCCTCTCTCACT
GTGTCTTCTTGCTCCTTGAGGAACCTGGCCAGATGGAGCAGGGACTCTTTGGTGTTGTGACCAGAGTAGG
CGCTGCATTCATAGAAGATCAGATTGTTCTCCGTGGCAAGCTGCTCTCCGAGGCCCCGGGGGACTTCCCG
CTCCTTCTCGTTGTCAAGCTTATTACCCAGCAGAAGAACAGGCACCCGGTCTCCCACAGCTTCCTCCACG
CTGCTCAGCCACCGCCGGACCGACAGGAACGACTGCTTGTCTGTGAGATCGTACATGACGATGACACCAT
CTGCCTTTCTGAAGAACTGCTGGGTGATGCACCGGTACCTCTCCAGCCCAGCCGTGTCCCACAGCTGCAG
GGCCACCTGAGAGTTGTCCACATTCAACGTCTTCACACGGTAATCAATGCCCACAGTGGCCGCCATGCCT
GGGGAGAACCGGTCCTCACAGAATCTCCTCAGGAAGGATGTCTTCCCCACCGCGGAATTGCCCACGAACA
CAATCTTGAAGAGCCGGTCAGGGGCAGAGGGAGAGCTTTCCTCCTTACACAGGGCTTCTTTTCCAACAGG
CTGCCCTCGGGGGGATGTGGGGGTGAGTTTCAAGGGTGGGGCCTCCGGGATTTGTCCCTGTACCCCCTGG
TCAGAGACCTCTTCCTCTTCTGAGCATTTGCTCAGGGGTTGCTCAAAGCCACCATCCAGGAGCTGGGGCA
GGG
