>Addgene plasmid #79595 | MO70-N-Flag-hCRACR2A-isoform-a-Q604L | addgene partial sequence | sequence record 151322 | gag-F 5'-ccaacctttaacgtcggatg-3'
GAGACCTCATCACCCAGGTTAAGATCAAGGTCTTTTCACCTGGCCCGCATGGACACCCAGACCAGGTCCC
CTACATCGTGACCTGGGAAGCCTTGGCTTTTGACCCCCCTCCCTGGGTCAAGCCCTTTGTACACCCTAAG
CCTCCGCCTCCTCTTCCTCCATCCGCCCCGTCTCTCCCCCTTGAACCTCCTCGTTCGACCCCGCCTCGAT
CCTCCCTTTATCCAGCCCTCACTCCTTCTCTAGGCGCCGGAATTAGATCGATCTCTCGAGATGGACTACA
AAGACGATGACGACAAGGCTGCCCCTGACGGGAGGGTAGTCTCCAGACCCCAGAGACTTGGTCAGGGGTC
TGGCCAGGGGCCAAAGGGGAGTGGAGCCTGCCTGCATCCCCTGGACAGCCTGGAGCAGAAGGAGACTCAG
GAGCAAACGTCGGGCCAGCTAGTCATGCTGAGGAAGGCACAGGAGTTCTTTCAGACCTGTGATGCTGAAG
GCAAGGGCTTCATCGCCAGGAAGGATATGCAGAGGCTGCATAAGGAGCTACCGCTCAGCCTGGAGGAACT
GGAGGATGTGTTTGATGCCCTGGATGCTGATGGCAATGGCTATCTGACCCCACAGGAGTTCACTACTGGA
TTTAGTCACTTCTTCTTCAGCCAGAATAACCCAAGTCAGGAAGATGCAGGTGAACAGGTGGCCCAGCGCC
ATGAAGAGAAGGTGTATCTGTCCAGAGGGGATGAGGATCTGGGCGACATGGGCGAAGATGAGGAAGCCCA
GTTCCGGATGCTGATGGACAGACTTGGAGCCCAAAAGGTGTTGGAAGATGAAAGTGATGTCAAGCAGCTC
TGGTTGCAGCTGAAGAAGGAGGAACCTCATTTACTGTCCAACTTTGAAGACTTCCTGACCAGAATCATCT
CCCAGCTCCAAGAAGCCCATGAGGAGAAGAATGAACTGGAGTGTGCCCTAAAAAGGAAAATTGCTGCTTA
TGATGAAGAAATCCAGCATCTCTATGAGGAGATGGAACAACAAATCAAAAG
